Addgene plasmid #143601: TFORF2711
Purpose: Lentiviral vector for overexpressing transcription factor ORFs with unique 24-bp barcodes. Barcodes facilitate identification of transcription factors in pooled screens.
Depositing lab: Feng Zhang. Depositing organization: Broad Institute. Publication: A transcription factor atlas of directed differentiation. Joung J, Ma S, Tay T, Geiger-Schuller KR, Kirchgatterer PC, Verdine VK, Guo B, Arias-Garcia MA, Allen WE, Singh A, Kuksenko O, Abudayyeh OO, Gootenberg JS, Fu Z, Macrae RK, Buenrostro JD, Regev A, Zhang F. Cell. 2023 Jan 5;186(1):209-229.e26. doi: 10.1016/j.cell.2022.11.026. PubMed 36608654.
Backbone
  Vector backbone: pLX_TRC317
  Backbone manufacturer: Broad Institute Genetic Perturbation Platform
  Backbone size w/o insert (bp): 8264
  Vector type: Mammalian Expression, Lentiviral
  Selectable markers: Puromycin
Growth in bacteria
  Bacterial resistance: Ampicillin, 100 μg/mL
  Growth temperature: 37°C
  Growth strain: NEB Stable
  Copy number: High Copy
Gene/Insert
  Gene/Insert name: ZNF710
  Species: H. sapiens (human)
  Insert size (bp): 2096
  Entrez Gene: ZNF710 (a.k.a. FLJ00306, FLJ37393, MGC163413, DKFZp547K1113)
  Promoter: EF1a
  Cloning method: Unknown
  Sequencing primers: 5′ GGGTGGAGACTGAAGTTAGGCCAG; 3′ CACATAGCGTAAAAGGAGCAACATAG
Terms and licenses: Academic/Nonprofit Terms; Industry Terms: Not Available to Industry
Depositor comments: NM_198526,ENST00000268154 . The transcription factor ORF portion of this plasmid was synthesized by Genewiz. Please test multiple small colonies in case of plasmid recombination. To make this collection available in a timely manner, a portion of this collection was not fully sequenced by Addgene. If an Addgene verified full plasmid sequence is not available, please contact us prior to placing an order to request the full sequence.
How to cite: TFORF2711 was a gift from Feng Zhang (Addgene plasmid # 143601 ; http://n2t.net/addgene:143601 ; RRID:Addgene_143601)
