[The description below was written by a language model from this plasmid's Addgene catalogue record and pLannotate feature annotations shown in this document.]
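Description:
TFORF2711 is a third-generation-style, self-inactivating lentiviral expression plasmid built on the pLX_TRC317 backbone and carrying the human zinc-finger transcription factor ZNF710 as its insert. It is one member of a barcoded transcription factor ORF collection in which each ORF is paired with a unique 24-bp barcode, so that the factor carried by a given cell can be identified by sequencing in pooled overexpression screens. In bacteria the plasmid replicates from a high-copy ColE1/pUC-type origin and is selected with ampicillin through the bla gene. An f1 origin and remnants of a lac/T7/T3 cloning region are also present in the backbone. The depositor notes that the plasmid may recombine and that the ORF portion was made by gene synthesis.

The viral genome is transcribed from an RSV promoter fused to a truncated HIV-1 5' LTR, followed by the Ψ packaging signal with a gag fragment and the RRE for Rev-dependent nuclear export. It ends in a ΔU3 3' LTR, which inactivates LTR promoter activity after integration, and an SV40 polyadenylation signal lies downstream. Two cassettes sit between the LTRs. The first is an SV40 early promoter driving puromycin N-acetyltransferase for selection of transduced mammalian cells. After a cPPT/CTS element, which aids nuclear import of the viral genome, the second uses the constitutive EF-1α promoter to drive the ZNF710 coding sequence. A WPRE downstream of the ORF enhances transcript stability and expression. The barcode is not annotated in the feature table, although a short region with a U6 promoter fragment lies between the ORF and the WPRE. The construct is used to produce lentivirus for stable ZNF710 overexpression, for example in directed differentiation screens.
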