Features (pLannotate 1.2.2; 31 found; start..end, strand, type, name):
      5..231     +  promoter       RSV promoter: Rous sarcoma virus enhancer/promoter
    232..412     +  LTR            5' LTR (truncated): truncated 5' long terminal repeat (LTR) from HIV-1
    459..584     +  misc_feature   HIV-1 Ψ: packaging signal of human immunodeficiency virus type 1
    568..931     +  CDS            HIV-1 gag (fragment): gag protein from human immunodeficiency virus 1; gag
   1077..1310    +  misc_feature   RRE: The Rev response element (RRE) of HIV-1 allows for Rev-dependent mRNA export from the nucleus to the cytoplasm.
   1687..1713    +  CDS            Rev (fragment): human immunodeficiency virus 1 (HIV-1) Rev protein; rev; enhances nuclear export of unspliced and incompletely spliced viral mRNAs
   1720..1743    +  promoter       SV40 promoter (fragment): SV40 early promoter
   1744..1815    +  promoter       SV40 promoter (fragment): SV40 enhancer and early promoter
   1839..1974    +  rep_origin     SV40 ori: SV40 origin of replication
   2020..2616    +  CDS            PuroR (fragment): puromycin N-acetyltransferase; pac from Streptomyces; confers resistance to puromycin
   2665..2782    +  misc_feature   cPPT/CTS: central polypurine tract and central termination sequence of HIV-1
   2847..2913    +  CDS            small t antigen (fragment): SV40 (simian virus 40) small t antigen
   2920..4098    +  promoter       EF-1α promoter: strong constitutive promoter for human elongation factor EF-1α
   4115..6106    +  CDS            ZNF710: ZN710_HUMAN - Experimental evidence at protein level: Swiss-Prot protein existence level 1. May be involved in transcriptional regulation. From Homo sapiens (Human).
   6122..6175    +  promoter       U6 promoter (fragment): RNA polymerase III promoter for human U6 snRNA
   6217..6805    +  misc_feature   WPRE: woodchuck hepatitis virus posttranscriptional regulatory element
   6856..6875    +  misc_feature   cPPT/CTS (fragment): central polypurine tract and central termination sequence of HIV-1
   6877..7110    +  LTR            3' LTR (ΔU3): self-inactivating 3' long terminal repeat (LTR) from HIV-1
   7188..7309    +  polyA_signal   SV40 poly(A) signal: SV40 polyadenylation signal
   7349..7484    +  rep_origin     SV40 ori: SV40 origin of replication
   7505..7523    -  promoter       T7 promoter: promoter for bacteriophage T7 RNA polymerase
   7531..7686    +  CDS            lacZα (fragment): LacZα fragment of β-galactosidase; lacZ fragment
   7691..8119    +  rep_origin     f1 ori (sequence partly withheld): f1 bacteriophage origin of replication; arrow indicates direction of (+) strand synthesis
   8172..8276    +  promoter       AmpR promoter: bla
   8277..9137    +  CDS            AmpR: β-lactamase; bla; confers resistance to ampicillin, carbenicillin, and related antibiotics
   9308..9896    +  rep_origin     ori: high-copy-number ColE1/pMB1/pBR322/pUC origin of replication
  10079..10171   +  CDS            lacI (fragment): lac repressor; lacI; The lac repressor binds to the lac operator to inhibit transcription in E. coli. This inhibition can be relieved by adding lactose or isopropyl-β-D-thiogalactopyranoside (IPTG).
  10184..10205   +  protein_bind   CAP binding site: CAP binding activates transcription in the presence of cAMP. E. coli catabolite activator protein
  10220..10250   +  promoter       lac promoter: promoter for the E. coli lac operon
  10258..10274   +  protein_bind   lac operator: The lac repressor binds to the lac operator to inhibit transcription in E. coli. This inhibition can be relieved by adding lactose or isopropyl-β-D-thiogalactopyranoside (IPTG). lac repressor encoded by lacI
  10319..10337   +  promoter       T3 promoter: promoter for bacteriophage T3 RNA polymerase
>Addgene plasmid #143601 | TFORF2711 | addgene full sequence | sequence record 400433 | Addgene NGS Result
TTAATGTAGTCTTATGCAATACTCTTGTAGTCTTGCAACATGGTAACGATGAGTTAGCAACATGCCTTAC
AAGGAGAGAAAAAGCACCGTGCATGCCGATTGGTGGAAGTAAGGTGGTACGATCGTGCCTTATTAGGAAG
GCAACAGACGGGTCTGACATGGATTGGACGAACCACTGAATTGCCGCATTGCAGAGATATTGTATTTAAG
TGCCTAGCTCGATACATAAACGGGTCTCTCTGGTTAGACCAGATCTGAGCCTGGGAGCTCTCTGGCTAAC
TAGGGAACCCACTGCTTAAGCCTCAATAAAGCTTGCCTTGAGTGCTTCAAGTAGTGTGTGCCCGTCTGTT
GTGTGACTCTGGTAACTAGAGATCCCTCAGACCCTTTTAGTCAGTGTGGAAAATCTCTAGCAGTGGCGCC
CGAACAGGGACTTGAAAGCGAAAGGGAAACCAGAGGAGCTCTCTCGACGCAGGACTCGGCTTGCTGAAGC
GCGCACGGCAAGAGGCGAGGGGCGGCGACTGGTGAGTACGCCAAAAATTTTGACTAGCGGAGGCTAGAAG
GAGAGAGATGGGTGCGAGAGCGTCAGTATTAAGCGGGGGAGAATTAGATCGCGATGGGAAAAAATTCGGT
TAAGGCCAGGGGGAAAGAAAAAATATAAATTAAAACATATAGTATGGGCAAGCAGGGAGCTAGAACGATT
CGCAGTTAATCCTGGCCTGTTAGAAACATCAGAAGGCTGTAGACAAATACTGGGACAGCTACAACCATCC
CTTCAGACAGGATCAGAAGAACTTAGATCATTATATAATACAGTAGCAACCCTCTATTGTGTGCATCAAA
GGATAGAGATAAAAGACACCAAGGAAGCTTTAGACAAGATAGAGGAAGAGCAAAACAAAAGTAAGACCAC
CGCACAGCAAGCGGCCGCTGATCTTCAGACCTGGAGGAGGAGATATGAGGGACAATTGGAGAAGTGAATT
ATATAAATATAAAGTAGTAAAAATTGAACCATTAGGAGTAGCACCCACCAAGGCAAAGAGAAGAGTGGTG
CAGAGAGAAAAAAGAGCAGTGGGAATAGGAGCTTTGTTCCTTGGGTTCTTGGGAGCAGCAGGAAGCACTA
TGGGCGCAGCGTCAATGACGCTGACGGTACAGGCCAGACAATTATTGTCTGGTATAGTGCAGCAGCAGAA
CAATTTGCTGAGGGCTATTGAGGCGCAACAGCATCTGTTGCAACTCACAGTCTGGGGCATCAAGCAGCTC
CAGGCAAGAATCCTGGCTGTGGAAAGATACCTAAAGGATCAACAGCTCCTGGGGATTTGGGGTTGCTCTG
GAAAACTCATTTGCACCACTGCTGTGCCTTGGAATGCTAGTTGGAGTAATAAATCTCTGGAACAGATTTG
GAATCACACGACCTGGATGGAGTGGGACAGAGAAATTAACAATTACACAAGCTTAATACACTCCTTAATT
GAAGAATCGCAAAACCAGCAAGAAAAGAATGAACAAGAATTATTGGAATTAGATAAATGGGCAAGTTTGT
GGAATTGGTTTAACATAACAAATTGGCTGTGGTATATAAAATTATTCATAATGATAGTAGGAGGCTTGGT
AGGTTTAAGAATAGTTTTTGCTGTACTTTCTATAGTGAATAGAGTTAGGCAGGGATATTCACCATTATCG
TTTCAGACCCACCTCCCAACCCCGAGGGGACCCATGCATTGCATCTCAATTAGTCAGCAACCAGGTGTGG
AAAGTCCCCAGGCTCCCCAGCAGGCAGAAGTATGCAAAGCATGCGTCTCAATTAGTCAGCAACCATAGTC
CCGCCCCTAACTCCGCCCATCCCGCCCCTAACTCCGCCCAGTTCCGCCCATTCTCCGCCCCATGGCTGAC
TAATTTTTTTTATTTATGCAGAGGCCGAGGCCGCCTCGGCCTCTGAGCTATTCCAGAAGTAGTGAGGAGG
CTTTTTTGGAGGCCTAGGCTTTTGCAAAAAGCTTTCTAGAGGTACCACCGGAGCTTACCATGACCGAGTA
CAAGCCCACGGTGCGCCTCGCCACCCGCGACGACGTCCCCAGGGCCGTACGCACCCTCGCCGCCGCGTTC
GCCGACTACCCCGCCACGCGCCACACCGTCGATCCGGACCGCCACATCGAGCGGGTCACCGAGCTGCAAG
AACTCTTCCTCACGCGCGTCGGGCTCGACATCGGCAAGGTGTGGGTCGCGGACGACGGCGCCGCCGTGGC
GGTCTGGACCACGCCGGAGAGCGTCGAAGCGGGGGCGGTGTTCGCCGAGATCGGCCCGCGCATGGCCGAG
TTGAGCGGTTCCCGGCTGGCCGCGCAGCAACAGATGGAAGGCCTCCTGGCGCCGCACCGGCCCAAGGAGC
CCGCGTGGTTCCTGGCCACCGTCGGCGTCTCGCCCGACCACCAGGGCAAGGGTCTGGGCAGCGCCGTCGT
GCTCCCCGGAGTGGAGGCGGCCGAGCGCGCCGGGGTGCCCGCCTTCCTGGAGACCTCCGCGCCCCGCAAC
CTCCCCTTCTACGAGCGGCTCGGCTTCACCGTCACCGCCGACGTCGAGGTGCCCGAAGGACCGCGCACCT
GGTGCATGACCCGCAAGCCCGGTGCCAGTTAACGAATTCTAGATCTTGAGACAAATGGCAGTATTCATCC
ACAATTTTAAAAGAAAAGGGGGGATTGGGGGGTACAGTGCAGGGGAAAGAATAGTAGACATAATAGCAAC
AGACATACAAACTAAAGAATTACAAAAACAAATTACAAAAATTCAAAATTTTCGGGTTTATTACAGGGAC
AGCAGAGATCCACTTTGGCGCCGGCTCGAGGCCTGCAGGTGCAAAGATGGATAAAGTTTTAAACAGAGAG
GAATCTTTGCAGCTAATGGACCTTCTAGGTCTTGAAAGGAGTGGGAATTGGCTCCGGTGCCCGTCAGTGG
GCAGAGCGCACATCGCCCACAGTCCCCGAGAAGTTGGGGGGAGGGGTCGGCAATTGAACCGGTGCCTAGA
GAAGGTGGCGCGGGGTAAACTGGGAAAGTGATGTCGTGTACTGGCTCCGCCTTTTTCCCGAGGGTGGGGG
AGAACCGTATATAAGTGCAGTAGTCGCCGTGAACGTTCTTTTTCGCAACGGGTTTGCCGCCAGAACACAG
GTAAGTGCCGTGTGTGGTTCCCGCGGGCCTGGCCTCTTTACGGGTTATGGCCCTTGCGTGCCTTGAATTA
CTTCCACCTGGCTGCAGTACGTGATTCTTGATCCCGAGCTTCGGGTTGGAAGTGGGTGGGAGAGTTCGAG
GCCTTGCGCTTAAGGAGCCCCTTCGCCTCGTGCTTGAGTTGAGGCCTGGCCTGGGCGCTGGGGCCGCCGC
GTGCGAATCTGGTGGCACCTTCGCGCCTGTCTCGCTGCTTTCGATAAGTCTCTAGCCATTTAAAATTTTT
GATGACCTGCTGCGACGCTTTTTTTCTGGCAAGATAGTCTTGTAAATGCGGGCCAAGATCTGCACACTGG
TATTTCGGTTTTTGGGGCCGCGGGCGGCGACGGGGCCCGTGCGTCCCAGCGCACATGTTCGGCGAGGCGG
GGCCTGCGAGCGCGGCCACCGAGAATCGGACGGGGGTAGTCTCAAGCTGGCCGGCCTGCTCTGGTGCCTG
GCCTCGCGCCGCCGTGTATCGCCCCGCCCTGGGCGGCAAGGCTGGCCCGGTCGGCACCAGTTGCGTGAGC
GGAAAGATGGCCGCTTCCCGGCCCTGCTGCAGGGAGCTCAAAATGGAGGACGCGGCGCTCGGGAGAGCGG
GCGGGTGAGTCACCCACACAAAGGAAAAGGGCCTTTCCGTCCTCAGCCGTCGCTTCATGTGACTCCACGG
AGTACCGGGCGCCGTCCAGGCACCTCGATTAGTTCTCGAGCTTTTGGAGTACGTCGTCTTTAGGTTGGGG
GGAGGGGTTTTATGCGATGGAGTTTCCCCACACTGAGTGGGTGGAGACTGAAGTTAGGCCAGCTTGGCAC
TTGATGTAATTCTCCTTGGAATTTGCCCTTTTTGAGTTTGGATCTTGGTTCATTCTCAAGCCTCAGACAG
TGGTTCAAAGTTTTTTTCTTCCATTTCAGGTGTCGTGAGGCTAGCACCGCCACCATGGAGGGCTTCATGG
ACTCAGGGACACAGACGGACGCCGTGGTGGTGCTGTCCTTGGCTCAGGCCGCCGTGCTTGGCCTGGTCTC
CGAAAATGAGCTCTTTGGAGCTACCATAAGCGCCGAGGCCTTCTACCCGGACCTGGGGCCCGAGCTTTCA
GGGGCAGCCATGGGAGAGCCCGAGCCACCAGGCCCCGACGTCTACCAGCTGGCCTGCAACGGGAGGGCCT
TGGAGGAGCCGGCGGAGGAGGAGGTGCTGGAGGTGGAGGCAGCCTGTGAGAAGCACACCCGGCGGAAGAC
GCGGCCACCTGTGCGGTTGGTGCCCAAGGTCAAGTTCGAGAAGGTGGAGGAGGAGGAACAGGAGGTCTAT
GAGGTTTCTGTGCCAGGTGACGACAAGGACGCAGGGCCAGCAGAAGCCCCCGCCGAGGCGGCCAGTGGCG
GCTGCGACGCCCTGGTGCAGAGCAGCGCCGTCAAGATGATCGACCTCAGCGCCTTCAGCCGCAAGCCCCG
GACGCTCCGGCATCTGCCCCGAACCCCGAGGCCGGAGCTGAACGTGGCCCCATATGACCCTCACTTCCCG
GCCCCGGCCCGGGATGGCTTCCCCGAGCCCAGCATGGCGCTGCCTGGGCCAGAGGCCTTGCCCACAGAGT
GTGGGTTCGAGCCACCCCACCTGGCCCCCCTGAGTGACCCCGAGGCCCCCAGCATGGAGTCCCCGGAGCC
TGTCAAGCCGGAACAGGGCTTCGTGTGGCAGGAGGCCAGTGAGTTCGAGGCTGACACGGCGGGTTCGACC
GTGGAACGCCACAAGAAGGCCCAGCTGGATCGGCTGGACATCAACGTGCAGATTGACGACTCCTATCTGG
TGGAGGCGGGCGACCGCCAGAAGCGCTGGCAGTGCCGCATGTGCGAGAAGTCCTACACGTCCAAGTACAA
CCTGGTGACGCACATCCTGGGCCACAACGGCATCAAGCCACACTCGTGCCCACACTGCAGCAAGCTCTTC
AAGCAGCCCAGCCACCTGCAGACGCACCTGCTGACGCACCAGGGCACCCGGCCCCACAAGTGCCAGGTAT
GCCACAAGGCCTTCACGCAGACCAGCCACCTCAAGCGCCACATGCTGCTGCACTCGGAGGTCAAGCCCTA
CAGCTGCCACTTCTGCGGCCGCGGCTTCGCCTACCCCAGCGAGCTCAAGGCCCACGAAGTGAAGCATGAG
AGTGGCCGCTGCCATGTCTGCGTCGAGTGCGGCCTGGACTTCTCCACCCTGACCCAGCTCAAGCGCCACC
TGGCCTCCCACCAGGGCCCCACCCTCTACCAGTGCCTCGAGTGTGACAAGTCCTTCCACTACCGCAGCCA
GTTGCAGAACCACATGCTCAAGCACCAGAACGTGCGACCCTTCGTGTGCACTGAATGCGGCATGGAGTTC
AGCCAGATTCACCACCTCAAGCAGCACTCCCTCACCCACAAGGGCGTGAAGGAGTTCAAGTGCGAGGTGT
GTGGCCGGGAGTTCACCCTACAGGCGAACATGAAGCGGCACATGCTGATCCACACCAGCGTCCGGCCCTA
CCAGTGCCACATCTGCTTCAAGACCTTTGTACAGAAGCAGACTCTCAAGACCCACATGATTGTACACTCG
CCCGTGAAGCCATTCAAATGCAAGGTGTGCGGGAAGTCCTTCAACCGCATGTACAACCTGCTGGGCCACA
TGCACCTGCACGCCGGCAGCAAGCCCTTCAAGTGCCCCTACTGCTCCAGCAAGTTTAATCTCAAGGGCAA
CCTGAGCCGGCACATGAAGGTCAAGCATGGCGTCATGGACATCGGCCTGGACAGCCAAGACCCCATGATG
GAGCTGACAGGCACTGACCCTTCAGAGCTCGACGGCCAGCAGGAGATGGAGGACTTCGAGGAGAACGCCT
ACAGCTATGCGAGCGTGGACAGCAGCGCCGAGGCCAGTGTCCTCACTGAACAGGCCATGAAAGAGATGGC
CTACTACAATGTGCTATAGTAATGAACTAGTCCGTAACTTGAAAGTATTTCGATTTCTTGGCTTTATATA
TCTTGTGGAAAGGACGAACCTGGACGGCACATCTACCGAGAACGCGTTAAGTCGACAATCAACCTCTGGA
TTACAAAATTTGTGAAAGATTGACTGGTATTCTTAACTATGTTGCTCCTTTTACGCTATGTGGATACGCT
GCTTTAATGCCTTTGTATCATGCTATTGCTTCCCGTATGGCTTTCATTTTCTCCTCCTTGTATAAATCCT
GGTTGCTGTCTCTTTATGAGGAGTTGTGGCCCGTTGTCAGGCAACGTGGCGTGGTGTGCACTGTGTTTGC
TGACGCAACCCCCACTGGTTGGGGCATTGCCACCACCTGTCAGCTCCTTTCCGGGACTTTCGCTTTCCCC
CTCCCTATTGCCACGGCGGAACTCATCGCCGCCTGCCTTGCCCGCTGCTGGACAGGGGCTCGGCTGTTGG
GCACTGACAATTCCGTGGTGTTGTCGGGGAAATCATCGTCCTTTCCTTGGCTGCTCGCCTGTGTTGCCAC
CTGGATTCTGCGCGGGACGTCCTTCTGCTACGTCCCTTCGGCCCTCAATCCAGCGGACCTTCCTTCCCGC
GGCCTGCTGCCGGCTCTGCGGCCTCTTCCGCGTCTTCGCCTTCGCCCTCAGACGAGTCGGATCTCCCTTT
GGGCCGCCTCCCCGCGTCGACTTTAAGACCAATGACTTACAAGGCAGCTGTAGATCTTAGCCACTTTTTA
AAAGAAAAGGGGGGACTGGAAGGGCTAATTCACTCCCAACGAAGACAAGATCTGCTTTTTGCTTGTACTG
GGTCTCTCTGGTTAGACCAGATCTGAGCCTGGGAGCTCTCTGGCTAACTAGGGAACCCACTGCTTAAGCC
TCAATAAAGCTTGCCTTGAGTGCTTCAAGTAGTGTGTGCCCGTCTGTTGTGTGACTCTGGTAACTAGAGA
TCCCTCAGACCCTTTTAGTCAGTGTGGAAAATCTCTAGCAGTACGTATAGTAGTTCATGTCATCTTATTA
TTCAGTATTTATAACTTGCAAAGAAATGAATATCAGAGAGTGAGAGGAACTTGTTTATTGCAGCTTATAA
TGGTTACAAATAAAGCAATAGCATCACAAATTTCACAAATAAAGCATTTTTTTCACTGCATTCTAGTTGT
GGTTTGTCCAAACTCATCAATGTATCTTATCATGTCTGGCTCTAGCTATCCCGCCCCTAACTCCGCCCAT
CCCGCCCCTAACTCCGCCCAGTTCCGCCCATTCTCCGCCCCATGGCTGACTAATTTTTTTTATTTATGCA
GAGGCCGAGGCCGCCTCGGCCTCTGAGCTATTCCAGAAGTAGTGAGGAGGCTTTTTTGGAGGCCTAGGGA
CGTACCCAATTCGCCCTATAGTGAGTCGTATTACGCGCGCTCACTGGCCGTCGTTTTACAACGTCGTGAC
TGGGAAAACCCTGGCGTTACCCAACTTAATCGCCTTGCAGCACATCCCCCTTTCGCCAGCTGGCGTAATA
GCGAAGAGGCCCGCACCGATCGCCCTTCCCAACAGTTGCGCAGCCTGAATGGCGAATGGG
[124 nt withheld, positions 7691-7814]
C
[91 nt withheld, positions 7816-7906]
A
[49 nt withheld, positions 7908-7956]
CCTTTGACGTTGGAGTCCACGTTCTTT
[37 nt withheld, positions 7984-8020]
ACCCTATCTCGGTCTATTCTTTTGATTTATAAGGGATTTTGCCGATTTCGGCCTATTGGTTAAAAAATGA
GCTGATTTAACAAAAATTTAACGCGAATTTTAACAAAATATTAACGCTTACAATTTAGGTGGCACTTTTC
GGGGAAATGTGCGCGGAACCCCTATTTGTTTATTTTTCTAAATACATTCAAATATGTATCCGCTCATGAG
ACAATAACCCTGATAAATGCTTCAATAATATTGAAAAAGGAAGAGTATGAGTATTCAACATTTCCGTGTC
GCCCTTATTCCCTTTTTTGCGGCATTTTGCCTTCCTGTTTTTGCTCACCCAGAAACGCTGGTGAAAGTAA
AAGATGCTGAAGATCAGTTGGGTGCACGAGTGGGTTACATCGAACTGGATCTCAACAGCGGTAAGATCCT
TGAGAGTTTTCGCCCCGAAGAACGTTTTCCAATGATGAGCACTTTTAAAGTTCTGCTATGTGGCGCGGTA
TTATCCCGTATTGACGCCGGGCAAGAGCAACTCGGTCGCCGCATACACTATTCTCAGAATGACTTGGTTG
AGTACTCACCAGTCACAGAAAAGCATCTTACGGATGGCATGACAGTAAGAGAATTATGCAGTGCTGCCAT
AACCATGAGTGATAACACTGCGGCCAACTTACTTCTGACAACGATCGGAGGACCGAAGGAGCTAACCGCT
TTTTTGCACAACATGGGGGATCATGTAACTCGCCTTGATCGTTGGGAACCGGAGCTGAATGAAGCCATAC
CAAACGACGAGCGTGACACCACGATGCCTGTAGCAATGGCAACAACGTTGCGCAAACTATTAACTGGCGA
ACTACTTACTCTAGCTTCCCGGCAACAATTAATAGACTGGATGGAGGCGGATAAAGTTGCAGGACCACTT
CTGCGCTCGGCCCTTCCGGCTGGCTGGTTTATTGCTGATAAATCTGGAGCCGGTGAGCGTGGGTCTCGCG
GTATCATTGCAGCACTGGGGCCAGATGGTAAGCCCTCCCGTATCGTAGTTATCTACACGACGGGGAGTCA
GGCAACTATGGATGAACGAAATAGACAGATCGCTGAGATAGGTGCCTCACTGATTAAGCATTGGTAACTG
TCAGACCAAGTTTACTCATATATACTTTAGATTGATTTAAAACTTCATTTTTAATTTAAAAGGATCTAGG
TGAAGATCCTTTTTGATAATCTCATGACCAAAATCCCTTAACGTGAGTTTTCGTTCCACTGAGCGTCAGA
CCCCGTAGAAAAGATCAAAGGATCTTCTTGAGATCCTTTTTTTCTGCGCGTAATCTGCTGCTTGCAAACA
AAAAAACCACCGCTACCAGCGGTGGTTTGTTTGCCGGATCAAGAGCTACCAACTCTTTTTCCGAAGGTAA
CTGGCTTCAGCAGAGCGCAGATACCAAATACTGTTCTTCTAGTGTAGCCGTAGTTAGGCCACCACTTCAA
GAACTCTGTAGCACCGCCTACATACCTCGCTCTGCTAATCCTGTTACCAGTGGCTGCTGCCAGTGGCGAT
AAGTCGTGTCTTACCGGGTTGGACTCAAGACGATAGTTACCGGATAAGGCGCAGCGGTCGGGCTGAACGG
GGGGTTCGTGCACACAGCCCAGCTTGGAGCGAACGACCTACACCGAACTGAGATACCTACAGCGTGAGCT
ATGAGAAAGCGCCACGCTTCCCGAAGGGAGAAAGGCGGACAGGTATCCGGTAAGCGGCAGGGTCGGAACA
GGAGAGCGCACGAGGGAGCTTCCAGGGGGAAACGCCTGGTATCTTTATAGTCCTGTCGGGTTTCGCCACC
TCTGACTTGAGCGTCGATTTTTGTGATGCTCGTCAGGGGGGCGGAGCCTATGGAAAAACGCCAGCAACGC
GGCCTTTTTACGGTTCCTGGCCTTTTGCTGGCCTTTTGCTCACATGTTCTTTCCTGCGTTATCCCCTGAT
TCTGTGGATAACCGTATTACCGCCTTTGAGTGAGCTGATACCGCTCGCCGCAGCCGAACGACCGAGCGCA
GCGAGTCAGTGAGCGAGGAAGCGGAAGAGCGCCCAATACGCAAACCGCCTCTCCCCGCGCGTTGGCCGAT
TCATTAATGCAGCTGGCACGACAGGTTTCCCGACTGGAAAGCGGGCAGTGAGCGCAACGCAATTAATGTG
AGTTAGCTCACTCATTAGGCACCCCAGGCTTTACACTTTATGCTTCCGGCTCGTATGTTGTGTGGAATTG
TGAGCGGATAACAATTTCACACAGGAAACAGCTATGACCATGATTACGCCAAGCGCGCAATTAACCCTCA
CTAAAGGGAACAAAAGCTGGAGCTGCAAGC
