>Addgene plasmid #143601 | TFORF2711 | depositor partial sequence | sequence record 282933 | Insert
ACCGCCACCATGGAGGGCTTCATGGACTCAGGGACACAGACGGACGCCGTGGTGGTGCTGTCCTTGGCTC
AGGCCGCCGTGCTTGGCCTGGTCTCCGAAAATGAGCTCTTTGGAGCTACCATAAGCGCCGAGGCCTTCTA
CCCGGACCTGGGGCCCGAGCTTTCAGGGGCAGCCATGGGAGAGCCCGAGCCACCAGGCCCCGACGTCTAC
CAGCTGGCCTGCAACGGGAGGGCCTTGGAGGAGCCGGCGGAGGAGGAGGTGCTGGAGGTGGAGGCAGCCT
GTGAGAAGCACACCCGGCGGAAGACGCGGCCACCTGTGCGGTTGGTGCCCAAGGTCAAGTTCGAGAAGGT
GGAGGAGGAGGAACAGGAGGTCTATGAGGTTTCTGTGCCAGGTGACGACAAGGACGCAGGGCCAGCAGAA
GCCCCCGCCGAGGCGGCCAGTGGCGGCTGCGACGCCCTGGTGCAGAGCAGCGCCGTCAAGATGATCGACC
TCAGCGCCTTCAGCCGCAAGCCCCGGACGCTCCGGCATCTGCCCCGAACCCCGAGGCCGGAGCTGAACGT
GGCCCCATATGACCCTCACTTCCCGGCCCCGGCCCGGGATGGCTTCCCCGAGCCCAGCATGGCGCTGCCT
GGGCCAGAGGCCTTGCCCACAGAGTGTGGGTTCGAGCCACCCCACCTGGCCCCCCTGAGTGACCCCGAGG
CCCCCAGCATGGAGTCCCCGGAGCCTGTCAAGCCGGAACAGGGCTTCGTGTGGCAGGAGGCCAGTGAGTT
CGAGGCTGACACGGCGGGTTCGACCGTGGAACGCCACAAGAAGGCCCAGCTGGATCGGCTGGACATCAAC
GTGCAGATTGACGACTCCTATCTGGTGGAGGCGGGCGACCGCCAGAAGCGCTGGCAGTGCCGCATGTGCG
AGAAGTCCTACACGTCCAAGTACAACCTGGTGACGCACATCCTGGGCCACAACGGCATCAAGCCACACTC
GTGCCCACACTGCAGCAAGCTCTTCAAGCAGCCCAGCCACCTGCAGACGCACCTGCTGACGCACCAGGGC
ACCCGGCCCCACAAGTGCCAGGTATGCCACAAGGCCTTCACGCAGACCAGCCACCTCAAGCGCCACATGC
TGCTGCACTCGGAGGTCAAGCCCTACAGCTGCCACTTCTGCGGCCGCGGCTTCGCCTACCCCAGCGAGCT
CAAGGCCCACGAAGTGAAGCATGAGAGTGGCCGCTGCCATGTCTGCGTCGAGTGCGGCCTGGACTTCTCC
ACCCTGACCCAGCTCAAGCGCCACCTGGCCTCCCACCAGGGCCCCACCCTCTACCAGTGCCTCGAGTGTG
ACAAGTCCTTCCACTACCGCAGCCAGTTGCAGAACCACATGCTCAAGCACCAGAACGTGCGACCCTTCGT
GTGCACTGAATGCGGCATGGAGTTCAGCCAGATTCACCACCTCAAGCAGCACTCCCTCACCCACAAGGGC
GTGAAGGAGTTCAAGTGCGAGGTGTGTGGCCGGGAGTTCACCCTACAGGCGAACATGAAGCGGCACATGC
TGATCCACACCAGCGTCCGGCCCTACCAGTGCCACATCTGCTTCAAGACCTTTGTACAGAAGCAGACTCT
CAAGACCCACATGATTGTACACTCGCCCGTGAAGCCATTCAAATGCAAGGTGTGCGGGAAGTCCTTCAAC
CGCATGTACAACCTGCTGGGCCACATGCACCTGCACGCCGGCAGCAAGCCCTTCAAGTGCCCCTACTGCT
CCAGCAAGTTTAATCTCAAGGGCAACCTGAGCCGGCACATGAAGGTCAAGCATGGCGTCATGGACATCGG
CCTGGACAGCCAAGACCCCATGATGGAGCTGACAGGCACTGACCCTTCAGAGCTCGACGGCCAGCAGGAG
ATGGAGGACTTCGAGGAGAACGCCTACAGCTATGCGAGCGTGGACAGCAGCGCCGAGGCCAGTGTCCTCA
CTGAACAGGCCATGAAAGAGATGGCCTACTACAATGTGCTATAGTAATGAACTAGTCCGTAACTTGAAAG
TATTTCGATTTCTTGGCTTTATATATCTTGTGGAAAGGACGAACCTGGACGGCACATCTACCGAGA
