>Addgene plasmid #143601 | TFORF2711 | depositor partial sequence | sequence record 282934 | Barcode
ACCTGGACGGCACATCTACCGAGA
